>Addgene plasmid #72017 | Sema3d(L)-AP-His | depositor full sequence | sequence record 135627 | Sema3d(L)-AP-His sequence 8795 bps
GTCGAGGTCTCGACGGTATCGATTGACATTGATTATTGACTAGCTAGTTATTAATAGTAATCAATTACGG
GGTCATTAGTTCATAGCCCATATATGGAGTTCCGCGTTACATAACTTACGGTAAATGGCCCGCCTGGCTG
ACCGCCCAACGACCCCCGCCCATTGACGTCAATAATGACGTATGTTCCCATAGTAACGCCAATAGGGACT
TTCCATTGACGTCAATGGGTGGAGTATTTACGGTAAACTGCCCACTTGGCAGTACATCAAGTGTATCATA
TGCCAAGTCCGCCCCCTATTGACGTCAATGACGGTAAATGGCCCGCCTGGCATTATGCCCAGTACATGAC
CTTACGGGACTTTCCTACTTGGCAGTACATCTACGTATTAGTCATCGCTATTACCATGGTGATGCGGTTT
TGGCAGTACACCAATGGGCGTGGATAGCGGTTTGACTCACGGGGATTTCCAAGTCTCCACCCCATTGACG
TCAATGGGAGTTTGTTTTGGCACCAAAATCAACGGGACTTTCCAAAATGTCGTAATAACCCCGCCCCGTT
GACGCAAATGGGCGGTAGGCGTGTACGGTGGGAGGTCTATATAAGCAGAGCTCGTTTAGTGAACCGTCAG
ATCGCCTGGAGACGCCATCCACGCTGTTTTGACCTCCATAGAAGACACCGGGACCGATCCAGCCTCCGCG
GCCGGGAACGGTGCATTGGAACGCGGATTCCCCGTGCCAAGAGTGACGTAAGTACCGCCTATAGACTCTA
TAGGCACACCCCTTTGGCTCTTATGCATGCTATACTGTTTTTGGCTTGGGGCCTATACACCCCCGCTTCC
ATATGCTATAGGTGATGGTATAGCTTAGCCTATAGGTGTGGGTTATTGACCATTATTGACCACTCCCCTA
TTGGTGACGATACTTTCCATTACTAATCCATAACATGGCTCTTTGCCACAACTATCTCTATTGGCTATAT
GCCAATACTCTGTCCTTCAGAGACTGACACGGACTCTGTATTTTTACAGGATGGGGTCCCATTTATTATT
TACAAATTCACATATACAACAACGCCGTCCCCCGTGCCCGCAGTTTTTATTAAACATAGCGTGGGATCTC
CACGCGAATCTCGGGTACGTGTTCCGGACATGGGCTCTTCTCCGGTAGCGGCGGAGCTTCCACATCCGAG
CCCTGGTCCCATGCCTCCAGCGGCTCATGGTCGCTCGGCAGCTCCTTGCTCCTAACAGTGGAGGCCAGAC
TTAGGCACAGCACAATGCCCACCACCACCAGTGTGCCGCACAAGGCCGTGGCGGTAGGGTATGTGTCTGA
AAATGAGCTCGGAGATTGGGCTCGCACCGCTGACGCAGATGGAAGACTTAAGGCAGCGGCAGAAGAAGAT
GCAGGCAGCTGAGTTGTTGTATTCTGATAAGAGTCAGAGGTAACTCCCGTTGCGGTGCTGTTAACGGTGG
AGGGCAGTGTAGTCTGAGCAGTACTCGTTGCTGCCGCGCGCGCCACCAGACATAATAGCTGACAGACTAA
CAGACTGTTCCTTTCCATGGGTCTTTTCTGCAGAAGCTTGAATTCTCGAGGATCCGCGGCCGCGCCACCA
TGAATGTTACTAAAGATGAGAACCCAAGATCCAGAAGTCAAGATCTTCACCTTTTTCATGCTTGGATGAT
GTTAATCATGACGGTGCTCTTTCTTCCTGTCACTGAAACGTCTAAACAAAATATTCCAAGACTCAAGCTA
ACCTACAAAGACTTGCTGCTTTCAAACACCTGTATCCCCTTTTTGGGTTCATCAGAAGGATTGGATTTCC
AGACTCTTCTTTTGGATGAGGAGAGGGGCATACTGCTCCTAGGAGCCAAAGACCATGTCTTCCTGCTCAG
TCTGGTTGACTTGAACAAGAATTTTAAGAAGATTTATTGGCCTGCTGCAAAAGAACGAGTGGAGCTATGT
AAATTAGCTGGGAAAGATGCCAATGCAGAATGTGCAAATTTCATCCGTGTGCTTCAACCCTATAATAAGA
CTCACGTTTACGTGTGTGGAACTGGAGCGTTTCATCCGCTGTGTGGGTACATTGATCTCGGCGCCAACAA
GGAGGAACTCATATTTAAACTAGACACGCACAACCTGGAGTCTGGCAGACTGAAATGTCCCTTTGATCCT
CAGCAGCCTTTTGCTTCAGTAATGACAGATGAGCACCTCTACTCTGGAACAGCTTCTGATTTCCTTGGCA
AAGACACTGCATTCACAAGGTCTCTGGGGCTAATGCAGGACCACCATTCCATCAGAACTGACATTTCAGA
GCACCACTGGCTCAATGGAGCAAAATTTATCGGAACATTCCCCATTCCAGACACCTATAATCCAGATGAT
GATAAAATATATTTCTTCTTTCGAGAATCATCCCAGGAAGGCAGTACTTCTGACAGAAGCATTCTTTCAA
GAGTTGGAAGAGTTTGTAAGAATGATGTAGGTGGGCAACGAAGTCTGATAAACAAATGGACAACTTTTCT
AAAGGCAAGACTGATTTGCTCGATTCCTGGAAGCGATGGGGCAGATACCCATTTTGATGAACTCCAAGAT
ATTTACTTACTCCCTACGAGAGATGAAAGAAATCCTGTAGTATATGGAGTCTTTACCACAACCAGCTCCA
TCTTCAAAGGCTCTGCTGTCTGTGTGTACAGCATGGCTGATATCCGAGCAGTCTTTAATGGTCCCTATGC
TCATAAGGAAAGTGCTGACCATCGCTGGGTGCAATATGATGGAAGGATACCTTACCCCCGACCTGGAACG
TGTCCAAGCAAAACCTATGACCCACTGATTAAGTCCACCCGAGACTTTCCAGACGATGTTATCAGTTTCA
TAAGGCGGCACCCTGTGATGTATAAGTCCGTGTACCCAGTGGCAGGAGCACCGACCTTCAAGAGAATCAA
CGTGGATTACAGACTGACGCAGATAGTGGTGGATCACGTGGTCGCTGAAGACGGGCAGTATGATGTCATG
TTTCTCGGAACAGACATTGGAACAGTCCTGAAAGTTGTGAGCATCTCCAAGGAGAAGTGGAATATGGAAG
AGGTCGTACTGGAGGAGCTTCAGGTATTCAAGCACCCAACAGCTATCTTGAACATGGAGTTGTCGCTGAA
GCAGCAACAGTTGTACGTTGGTTCCTGGGATGGATTGGTCCAGCTCTCCTTGCACAGATGCGACACTTAC
GGGAAAGCATGTGCAGACTGCTGTCTCGCCAGAGACCCTTACTGTGCCTGGGATGGAAATGCTTGCTCCA
GATATGCACCCACGTCTAAAAGGCGAGCTAGACGCCAGGATGTAAAATATGGGGACCCAATCACTCAGTG
CTGGGACATAGAAGACAGCATTAGTCATGAAACAGCTGATGAAAAGGTGATTTTTGGAATTGAATTTAAT
TCAACCTTTTTGGAGTGTATACCTAAATCCCAACAAGCCTCTGTTGAGTGGTACATCCAGCGGTCAGGAG
ATGAGCATCGAGAGGAGTTGAAACCTGATGAAAGGATCATCAAAACTGACTATGGGCTACTGATTCGAAG
TCTGCAGAAGAAGGATTCTGGGATGTATTACTGCAAAGCACAGGAGCACACTTTCATCCACACCATAGTG
AAGCTGACTTTGAATGTCATTGAGAATGAACAGATGGAAAATACCCAGAGGGCAGAATACCAGGAGGGGC
AGGTCAAGGATCTGTTGGCTGAGTCACGGTTGAGATACAAAGACTACATCCAAATCCTTAGCAGCCCGAA
CTTCAGCCTGGACCAGTACTGTGAGCAGATGTGGTACAAGGAGAAGCGGAGACAGCGCAACAAGGGCAGC
CCAAAGTGGAAGCACATGCAGGAAATGAAGAAGAAAGGCGCGCCTGGATCTTCCGGAATCATCCCAGTTG
AGGAGGAGAACCCGGACTTCTGGAACCGCGAGGCAGCCGAGGCCCTGGGTGCCGCCAAGAAGCTGCAGCC
TGCACAGACAGCCGCCAAGAACCTCATCATCTTCCTGGGCGATGGGATGGGGGTGTCTACGGTGACAGCT
GCCAGGATCCTAAAAGGGCAGAAGAAGGACAAACTGGGGCCTGAGATACCCCTGGCCATGGACCGCTTCC
CATATGTGGCTCTGTCCAAGACATACAATGTAGACAAACATGTGCCAGACAGTGGAGCCACAGCCACGGC
CTACCTGTGCGGGGTCAAGGGCAACTTCCAGACCATTGGCTTGAGTGCAGCCGCCCGCTTTAACCAGTGC
AACACGACACGCGGCAACGAGGTCATCTCCGTGATGAATCGGGCCAAGAAAGCAGGGAAGTCAGTGGGAG
TGGTAACCACCACACGAGTGCAGCACGCCTCGCCAGCCGGCACCTACGCCCACACGGTGAACCGCAACTG
GTACTCGGACGCCGACGTGCCTGCCTCGGCCCGCCAGGAGGGGTGCCAGGACATCGCTACGCAGCTCATC
TCCAACATGGACATTGACGTGATCCTAGGTGGGGGCCGAAAGTACATGTTTCGCATGGGAACCCCAGACC
CTGAGTACCCAGATGACTACAGCCAAGGTGGGACCAGGCTGGACGGGAAGAATCTGGTGCAGGAATGGCT
GGCGAAGCGCCAGGGTGCCCGGTATGTGTGGAACCGCACTGAGCTCATGCAGGCTTCCCTGGACCCGTCT
GTGACCCATCTCATGGGTCTCTTTGAGCCTGGAGACATGAAATACGAGATCCACCGAGACTCCACACTGG
ACCCCTCCCTGATGGAGATGACAGAGGCTGCCCTGCGCCTGCTGAGCAGGAACCCCCGCGGCTTCTTCCT
CTTCGTGGAGGGTGGTCGCATCGACCATGGTCATCATGAAAGCAGGGCTTACCGGGCACTGACTGAGACG
ATCATGTTCGACGACGCCATTGAGAGGGCGGGCCAGCTCACCAGCGAGGAGGACACGCTGAGCCTCGTCA
CTGCCGACCACTCCCACGTCTTCTCCTTCGGAGGCTACCCCCTGCGAGGGAGCTCCATCTTCGGGCTGGC
CCCTGGCAAGGCCCGGGACAGGAAGGCCTACACGGTCCTCCTATACGGAAACGGTCCAGGCTATGTGCTC
AAGGACGGCGCCCGGCCGGATGTTACCGAGAGCGAGAGCGGGAGCCCCGAGTATCGGCAGCAGTCAGCAG
TGCCCCTGGACGAAGAGACCCACGCAGGCGAGGACGTGGCGGTGTTCGCGCGCGGCCCGCAGGCGCACCT
GGTTCACGGCGTGCAGGAGCAGACCTTCATAGCGCACGTCATGGCCTTCGCCGCCTGCCTGGAGCCCTAC
ACCGCCTGCGACCTGGCGCCCCCCGCCGGCACCACCGACGCCGCGCACCCGGGTCATCATCACCATCACC
ATTAATCTAGAGATCTTATTAAAGCAGAACTTGTTTATTGCAGCTTATAATGGTTACAAATAAAGCAATA
GCATCACAAATTTCACAAATAAAGCATTTTTTTCACTGCATTCTAGTTGTGGTTTGTCCAAACTCATCAA
TGTATCTTATCATGTCTGGTCGACTCTAGCTAGACTCTTCCGCTTCCTCGCTCACTGACTCGCTGCGCTC
GGTCGTTCGGCTGCGGCGAGCGGTATCAGCTCACTCAAAGGCGGTAATACGGTTATCCACAGAATCAGGG
GATAACGCAGGAAAGAACATGTGAGCAAAAGGCCAGCAAAAGGCCAGGAACCGTAAAAAGGCCGCGTTGC
TGGCGTTTTTCCATAGGCTCCGCCCCCCTGACGAGCATCACAAAAATCGACGCTCAAGTCAGAGGTGGCG
AAACCCGACAGGACTATAAAGATACCAGGCGTTTCCCCCTGGAAGCTCCCTCGTGCGCTCTCCTGTTCCG
ACCCTGCCGCTTACCGGATACCTGTCCGCCTTTCTCCCTTCGGGAAGCGTGGCGCTTTCTCATAGCTCAC
GCTGTAGGTATCTCAGTTCGGTGTAGGTCGTTCGCTCCAAGCTGGGCTGTGTGCACGAACCCCCCGTTCA
GCCCGACCGCTGCGCCTTATCCGGTAACTATCGTCTTGAGTCCAACCCGGTAAGACACGACTTATCGCCA
CTGGCAGCAGCCACTGGTAACAGGATTAGCAGAGCGAGGTATGTAGGCGGTGCTACAGAGTTCTTGAAGT
GGTGGCCTAACTACGGCTACACTAGAAGAACAGTATTTGGTATCTGCGCTCTGCTGAAGCCAGTTACCTT
CGGAAAAAGAGTTGGTAGCTCTTGATCCGGCAAACAAACCACCGCTGGTAGCGGTGGTTTTTTTGTTTGC
AAGCAGCAGATTACGCGCAGAAAAAAAGGATCTCAAGAAGATCCTTTGATCTTTTCTACGGGGTCTGACG
CTCAGTGGAACGAAAACTCACGTTAAGGGATTTTGGTCATGAGATTATCAAAAAGGATCTTCACCTAGAT
CCTTTTAAATTAAAAATGAAGTTTTAAATCAATCTAAAGTATATATGAGTAAACTTGGTCTGACAGTTAC
CAATGCTTAATCAGTGAGGCACCTATCTCAGCGATCTGTCTATTTCGTTCATCCATAGTTGCCTGACTCC
CCGTCGTGTAGATAACTACGATACGGGAGGGCTTACCATCTGGCCCCAGTGCTGCAATGATACCGCGAGA
CCCACGCTCACCGGCTCCAGATTTATCAGCAATAAACCAGCCAGCCGGAAGGGCCGAGCGCAGAAGTGGT
CCTGCAACTTTATCCGCCTCCATCCAGTCTATTAATTGTTGCCGGGAAGCTAGAGTAAGTAGTTCGCCAG
TTAATAGTTTGCGCAACGTTGTTGCCATTGCTACAGGCATCGTGGTGTCACGCTCGTCGTTTGGTATGGC
TTCATTCAGCTCCGGTTCCCAACGATCAAGGCGAGTTACATGATCCCCCATGTTGTGCAAAAAAGCGGTT
AGCTCCTTCGGTCCTCCGATCGTTGTCAGAAGTAAGTTGGCCGCAGTGTTATCACTCATGGTTATGGCAG
CACTGCATAATTCTCTTACTGTCATGCCATCCGTAAGATGCTTTTCTGTGACTGGTGAGTACTCAACCAA
GTCATTCTGAGAATAGTGTATGCGGCGACCGAGTTGCTCTTGCCCGGCGTCAATACGGGATAATACCGCG
CCACATAGCAGAACTTTAAAAGTGCTCATCATTGGAAAACGTTCTTCGGGGCGAAAACTCTCAAGGATCT
TACCGCTGTTGAGATCCAGTTCGATGTAACCCACTCGTGCACCCAACTGATCTTCAGCATCTTTTACTTT
CACCAGCGTTTCTGGGTGAGCAAAAACAGGAAGGCAAAATGCCGCAAAAAAGGGAATAAGGGCGACACGG
AAATGTTGAATACTCATACTCTTCCTTTTTCAATATTATTGAAGCATTTATCAGGGTTATTGTCTCATGA
GCGGATACATATTTGAATGTATTTAGAAAAATAAACAAATAGGGGTTCCGCGCACATTTCCCCGAAAAGT
GCCACCTGACGTCTAAGAAACCATTATTATCATGACATTAACCTATAAAAATAGGCGTATCACGAGGCCC
TTTCGTCTCGCGCGTTTCGGTGATGACGGTGAAAACCTCTGACACATGCAGCTCCCGGAGGAATGTGTGT
CAGTTAGGGTGTGGAAAGTCCCCAGGCTCCCCAGGCAGGCAGAAGTATGCAAAGCATGCATCTCAATTAG
TCAGCAACCAGGTGTGGAAAGTCCCCAGGCTCCCCAGCAGGCAGAAGTATGCAAAGCATGCATCTCAATT
AGTCAGCAACCATAGTCCCGCCCCTAACTCCGCCCATCCCGCCCCTAACTCCGCCCAGTTCCGCCCATTC
TCCGCCCCATGGCTGACTAATTTTTTTTATTTATGCAGAGGCCGAGGCCGCCTCTGCCTCTGAGCTATTC
CAGAAGTAGTGAGGAGGCTTTTTTGGAGGCCTAGGCTTTTGCAAAAAGCTCCCGGGAGCTTGTATATCCA
TTTTCGTCCCGGAGACGGTCACAGCTTGTCTGTAAGCGGATGCCGGGAGCAGACAAGCCCGTCAGGGCGC
GTCAGCGGGTGTTGGCGGGTGTCGGGGCTGGCTTAACTATGCGGCATCAGAGCAGATTGTACTGAGAGTG
CACCATATGCGGTGTGAAATACCGCACAGATGCGTAAGGAGAAAATACCGCATCAGGAAATTGTAAGCGT
TAATATTTTGTTAAAATTCGCGTTAAATTTTTGTTAAATCAGCTCATTTTTTAACCAATAGGCCGAAATC
GGCAAAATCCCTTATAAATCAAAAGAATAGACCGAGATAGGGT
[37 nt withheld, positions 8304-8340]
AAAGAACGTGGACTCCAACGTCAAAGG
[49 nt withheld, positions 8368-8416]
T
[91 nt withheld, positions 8418-8508]
G
[124 nt withheld, positions 8510-8633]
CCATTCGCCATTCAGGCTGCGCAACTGTTGGGAAGGGCGATCGGTGCGGGCCTCTTCGCTATTACGCCAG
CTGGCGAAAGGGGGATGTGCTGCAAGGCGATTAAGTTGGGTAACGCCAGGGTTTTCCCAGTCACGACGTT
GTAAAACGACGGCCAGTGAATT
Features (pLannotate 1.2.2; 14 found; start..end, strand, type, name):
     25..408     +  enhancer       CMV enhancer: human cytomegalovirus immediate early enhancer
    410..609     +  promoter       CMV promoter: human cytomegalovirus (CMV) immediate early promoter
    748..1573    +  intron         CMV intron A: human cytomegalovirus intron A (Chapman et al., 1991)
   1610..3886    +  CDS            Sema3d: SEM3D_MOUSE - Experimental evidence at protein level: Swiss-Prot protein existence level 1. Induces the collapse and paralysis of neuronal growth cones. Could potentially act as repulsive cues toward specific neuronal populations. Binds to neuropilin (By similarity). From Mus musculus (Mouse).
   3908..5359    +  CDS            SEAP: secreted alkaline phosphatase from human placenta The natural enzyme has a C-terminal transmembrane sequence that is replaced by a GPI anchor.
   5418..5539    +  polyA_signal   SV40 poly(A) signal: SV40 polyadenylation signal
   5748..6336    -  rep_origin     ori: high-copy-number ColE1/pMB1/pBR322/pUC origin of replication
   6507..7367    -  CDS            AmpR: β-lactamase; bla; confers resistance to ampicillin, carbenicillin, and related antibiotics
   7368..7472    -  promoter       AmpR promoter: bla
   7567..7602    +  CDS            rop (fragment): Rop protein, which maintains plasmids at low copy number; rop
   7625..7955    +  promoter       SV40 promoter: SV40 enhancer and early promoter
   8078..8177    +  misc_feature   bom (fragment): basis of mobility region from pBR322
   8205..8633    -  rep_origin     f1 ori (sequence partly withheld): f1 bacteriophage origin of replication; arrow indicates direction of (+) strand synthesis
   8637..8794    -  CDS            lacZα (fragment): LacZα fragment of β-galactosidase; lacZ fragment
