[The description below was written by a language model from this plasmid's Addgene catalogue record and pLannotate feature annotations shown in this document.]
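Description:
Sema3d(L)-AP-His is a mammalian expression plasmid of 8,795 bp built on the pCMVi-SV40ori backbone, designed to produce a secreted, enzymatically tagged form of mouse Semaphorin 3D. In bacteria it is maintained at high copy through a ColE1/pUC-type origin and selected with ampicillin via the β-lactamase gene. The backbone also carries an f1 phage origin and small remnants of lacZα, rop and the pBR322 bom region, which are cloning leftovers rather than functional parts. An SV40 enhancer/early promoter region is annotated as well. This region contains the SV40 origin, consistent with the backbone name, and would allow episomal amplification in cells expressing large T antigen. No mammalian selection marker is annotated, which fits transient expression.

The expression cassette is driven by the human CMV immediate-early enhancer and promoter followed by CMV intron A, an element commonly included to boost transcript processing and expression. Downstream, a 2,277 bp Sema3d coding sequence is inserted between NotI and AscI sites. According to the record, it is truncated at proteolytic cleavage site P3, giving the "long" version of the protein. It is fused at its C terminus to backbone-encoded human placental alkaline phosphatase and a 6X histidine tag, although the His tag is not separately annotated in the feature table. The cassette ends at an SV40 polyadenylation signal.

The AP moiety provides a simple enzymatic readout for detecting and quantifying the fusion protein, while the His tag permits capture or purification. The plasmid comes from an extracellular biochemical screen for binding interactions among neuronal cell-surface and secreted recognition proteins in the retina.
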