Addgene plasmid #72017: Sema3d(L)-AP-His
Purpose: Expresses the Sema3D protein (truncated at cleavage site P3; ie, long), C-terminally fused to alkaline phosphatase + 6X histidine tag.
Depositing lab: Woj Wojtowicz. Depositing organization: University of California, Berkeley. Publication: An extracellular biochemical screen reveals that FLRTs and Unc5s mediate neuronal subtype recognition in the retina. Visser JJ, Cheng Y, Perry SC, Chastain AB, Parsa B, Masri SS, Ray TA, Kay JN, Wojtowicz WM. Elife. 2015 Dec 3;4. pii: e08149. doi: 10.7554/eLife.08149. PubMed 26633812.
Backbone
  Vector backbone: pCMVi-SV40ori
  Vector type: Mammalian Expression
Growth in bacteria
  Bacterial resistance: Ampicillin, 100 μg/mL
  Growth temperature: 37°C
  Growth strain: DH5alpha
  Copy number: High Copy
Gene/Insert
  Gene/Insert name: Sema3d (alt names: Semaphorin 3D; NCBI gene ID 108151; Reference sequence NM_028882.4)
  Species: M. musculus (mouse)
  Insert size (bp): 2277
  Entrez Gene: Sema3d (a.k.a. 4631426B19Rik)
  Promoter: CMV
  Tag / fusion protein: AP-His (C terminal on backbone)
  Cloning method: Restriction Enzyme; 5′ cloning site NotI (not destroyed); 3′ cloning site AscI (not destroyed)
  Sequencing primers: 5′ GTCAGAGGTAACTCCCGTTGC; 3′ GAGGTTCTTGGCGGCTGTC
Terms and licenses: Academic/Nonprofit Terms; Industry Terms: Not Available to Industry
How to cite: Sema3d(L)-AP-His was a gift from Woj Wojtowicz (Addgene plasmid # 72017 ; http://n2t.net/addgene:72017 ; RRID:Addgene_72017)
