>Addgene plasmid #72017 | Sema3d(L)-AP-His | addgene partial sequence | sequence record 135366 | pMRB101-F 5'-aagatgcaggcagctgagtt-3'
CCGTTGCGGTGCTGTTAACGGTGGAGGGCAGTGTAGTCTGAGCAGTACTCGTTGCTGCCGCGCGCGCCAC
CAGACATAATAGCTGACAGACTAACAGACTGTTCCTTTCCATGGGTCTTTTCTGCAGAAGCTTGAATTCT
CGAGGATCCGCGGCCGCGCCACCATGAATGTTACTAAAGATGAGAACCCAAGATCCAGAAGTCAAGATCT
TCACCTTTTTCATGCTTGGATGATGTTAATCATGACGGTGCTCTTTCTTCCTGTCACTGAAACGTCTAAA
CAAAATATTCCAAGACTCAAGCTAACCTACAAAGACTTGCTGCTTTCAAACACCTGTATCCCCTTTTTGG
GTTCATCAGAAGGATTGGATTTCCAGACTCTTCTTTTGGATGAGGAGAGGGGCATACTGCTCCTAGGAGC
CAAAGACCATGTCTTCCTGCTCAGTCTGGTTGACTTGAACAAGAATTTTAAGAAGATTTATTGGCCTGCT
GCAAAAGAACGAGTGGAGCTATGTAAATTAGCTGGGAAAGATGCCAATGCAGAATGTGCAAATTTCATCC
GTGTGCTTCAACCCTATAATAAGACTCACGTTTACGTGTGTGGAACTGGAGCGTTTCATCCGCTGTGTGG
GTACATTGATCTCGGCGCCAACAAGGAGGAACTCATATTTAAACTAGACACGCACAACCTGGAGTCTGGC
AGACTGAAATGTCCCTTTGATCCTCAGCAGCCTTTTGCTTCAGTAATGACAGATGAGCACCTCTACTCTG
GAACAGCTTCTGATTTCCTTGGCAAAGACACTGCATTCACAAG
