>Addgene plasmid #72017 | Sema3d(L)-AP-His | addgene partial sequence | sequence record 135626 | SV40pA-R 5'-GAAATTTGTGATGCTATTGC-3'
ATAAGATCTCTAGATTAATGGTGATGGTGATGATGACCCGGGTGCGCGGCGTCGGTGGTGCCGGCGGGGG
GCGCCAGGTCGCAGGCGGTGTAGGGCTCCAGGCAGGCGGCGAAGGCCATGACGTGCGCTATGAAGGTCTG
CTCCTGCACGCCGTGAACCAGGTGCGCCTGCGGGCCGCGCGCGAACACCGCCACGTCCTCGCCTGCGTGG
GTCTCTTCGTCCAGGGGCACTGCTGACTGCTGCCGATACTCGGGGCTCCCGCTCTCGCTCTCGGTAACAT
CCGGCCGGGCGCCGTCCTTGAGCACATAGCCTGGACCGTTTCCGTATAGGAGGACCGTGTAGGCCTTCCT
GTCCCGGGCCTTGCCAGGGGCCAGCCCGAAGATGGAGCTCCCTCGCAGGGGGTAGCCTCCGAAGGAGAAG
ACGTGGGAGTGGTCGGCAGTGACGAGGCTCAGCGTGTCCTCCTCGCTGGTGAGCTGGCCCGCCCTCTCAA
TGGCGTCGTCGAACATGATCGTCTCAGTCAGTGCCCGGTAAGCCCTGCTTTCATGATGACCATGGTCGAT
GCGACCACCCTCCACGAAGAGGAAGAAGCCGCGGGGGTTCCTGCTCAGCAGGCGCAGGGCAGCCTCTGTC
ATCTCCATCAGGGAGGGGTCCAGTGTGGAGTCTCGGTGGATCTCGTATTTCATGTCTCCAGGCTCAAAGA
GACCCATGAGATGGGTCACAGACGGGTCCAGGGAAGCCTGCATGAGCTCAGTGCGGTTCCACACATACCG
G
